>Addgene plasmid #212558 | pTwist-SARS-CoV-2 Spike-deltaC18 G446S (AGC) | addgene full sequence | sequence record 446843 | Addgene NGS Result
CCTGGTACATTTGGTTGGGCTTTATCGCCGGACTTATAGCTATCGTTATGGTCACAATTATGTTGTGCTG
TATGACTAGCTGTTGTTCCTGCTTGAAAGGATGTTGCAGTTGCGGATCTTGTTGTAAATAAAGGATCCTC
TAGAAGTTGTCTCCTCCTGCACTGACTGACTGATACAATCGATTTCTGGATCCGCAGGCCTAATCAACCT
CTGGATTACAAAATTTGTGAAAGATTGACTGGTATTCTTAACTATGTTGCTCCTTTTACGCTATGTGGAT
ACGCTGCTTTAATGCCTTTGTATCATGCTATTGCTTCCCGTATGGCTTTCATTTTCTCCTCCTTGTATAA
ATCCTGGTTGCTGTCTCTTTATGAGGAGTTGTGGCCCGTTGTCAGGCAACGTGGCGTGGTGTGCACTGTG
TTTGCTGACGCAACCCCCACTGGTTGGGGCATTGCCACCACCTGTCAGCTCCTTTCCGGGACTTTCGCTT
TCCCCCTCCCTATTGCCACGGCGGAACTCATCGCCGCCTGCCTTGCCCGCTGCTGGACAGGGGCTCGGCT
GTTGGGCACTGACAATTCCGTGGTGTTGTCGGGGAAGCTGACGTCCTTTCCATGGCTGCTCGCCTGTGTT
GCCACCTGGATTCTGCGCGGGACGTCCTTCTGCTACGTCCCTTCGGCCCTCAATCCAGCGGACCTTCCTT
CCCGCGGCCTGCTGCCGGCTCTGCGGCCTCTTCCGCGTCTTCGCCTTCGCCCTCAGACGAGTCGGATCTC
CCTTTGGGCCGCCTCCCCGCCTGTCTAGCTTGACTGACTGAGATACAGCGTACCTTCAGCTCACAGACAT
GATAAGATACATTGATGAGTTTGGACAAACCACAACTAGAATGCAGTGAAAAAAATGCTTTATTTGTGAA
ATTTGTGATGCTATTGCTTTATTTGTAACCATTATAAGCTGCAATAAACAAGTTAACAACAACAATTGCA
TTCATTTTATGTTTCAGGTTCAGGGGGAGGTGTGGGAGGTTTTTTAAAGCAAGTAAAACCTCTACAAATG
TGGTATTGGCCCATCTCTATCGGTATCGTAGCATAACCCCTTGGGGCCTCTAAACGGGTCTTGAGGGGTT
TTTTGTGCCCCTCGGGCCGGATTGCTATCTACCGGCATTGGCGCAGAAAAAAATGCCTGATGCGACGCTG
CGCGTCTTATACTCCCACATATGCCAGATTCAGCAACGGATACGGCTTCCCCAACTTGCCCACTTCCATA
CGTGTCCTCCTTACCAGAAATTTATCCTTAAGGTCGTCAGCTATCCTGCAGGCGATCTCTCGATTTCGAT
CAAGACATTCCTTTAATGGTCTTTTCTGGACACCACTAGGGGTCAGAAGTAGTTCATCAAACTTTCTTCC
CTCCCTAATCTCATTGGTTACCTTGGGCTATCGAAACTTAATTAAGCGATCTGCATCTCAATTAGTCAGC
AACCATAGTCCCGCCCCTAACTCCGCCCATCCCGCCCCTAACTCCGCCCAGTTCCGCCCATTCTCCGCCC
CATCGCTGACTAATTTTTTTTATTTATGCAGAGGCCGAGGCCGCCTCGGCCTCTGAGCTATTCCAGAAGT
AGTGAGGAGGCTTTTTTGGAGGCCTAGGCTTTTGCAAAGGAGGTAGCCAACATGATTGAACAAGATGGAT
TGCACGCAGGTTCTCCCGCCGCTTGGGTGGAGAGGCTATTCGGCTATGACTGGGCACAACAGACAATCGG
CTGCTCTGATGCCGCCGTGTTCCGGCTGTCAGCGCAGGGGCGCCCGGTTCTTTTTGTCAAGACCGACCTG
TCCGGTGCCCTGAATGAACTCCAGGACGAGGCAGCGCGGCTATCGTGGCTGGCCACGACGGGCGTTCCTT
GCGCAGCTGTGCTCGACGTTGTCACTGAAGCGGGAAGGGACTGGCTGCTATTGGGCGAAGTGCCGGGGCA
GGATCTCCTGTCATCTCACCTTGCTCCTGCCGAGAAAGTATCCATCATGGCTGATGCAATGCGGCGGCTG
CATACGCTTGATCCGGCTACCTGCCCATTCGACCACCAAGCGAAACATCGCATCGAGCGAGCACGTACTC
GGATGGAAGCCGGTCTTGTCGATCAGGATGATCTGGACGAAGAGCATCAGGGGCTCGCGCCAGCCGAACT
GTTCGCCAGGCTCAAGGCGCGGATGCCCGACGGCGAGGATCTCGTCGTGACCCACGGCGATGCCTGCTTG
CCGAATATCATGGTGGAAAATGGCCGCTTTTCTGGATTCATCGACTGTGGCCGGCTGGGTGTGGCGGACC
GCTATCAGGACATAGCGTTGGCTACCCGTGATATTGCTGAAGAGCTTGGCGGCGAATGGGCTGACCGCTT
CCTCGTGCTTTACGGTATCGCCGCTCCCGATTCGCAGCGCATCGCCTTCTATCGCCTTCTTGACGAGTTC
TTCTAGTATGTAAGCCCTGTGCCTTCTAGTTGCCAGCCATCTGTTGTTTGCCCCTCCCCCGTGCCTTCCT
TGACCCTGGAAGGTGCCACTCCCACTGTCCTTTCCTAATAAAATGAGGAAATTGCATCGCATTGTCTGAG
TAGGTGTCATTCTATTCTGGGGGGTGGGGTGGGGCAGGACAGCAAGGGGGAGGATTGGGAAGACAATAGC
AGGCATGCTGGGGATGCGGTGGGCTCTATGGTTAATTAACCAGTCAAGTCAGCTACTTGGCGAGATCGAC
TTGTCTGGGTTTCGACTACGCTCAGAATTGCGTCAGTCAAGTTCGATCTGGTCCTTGCTATTGCACCCGT
TCTCCGATTACGAGTTTCATTTAAATCATGTGAGCAAAAGGCCAGCAAAAGGCCAGGAACCGTAAAAAGG
CCGCGTTGCTGGCGTTTTTCCATAGGCTCCGCCCCCCTGACGAGCATCACAAAAATCGACGCTCAAGTCA
GAGGTGGCGAAACCCGACAGGACTATAAAGATACCAGGCGTTTCCCCCTGGAAGCTCCCTCGTGCGCTCT
CCTGTTCCGACCCTGCCGCTTACCGGATACCTGTCCGCCTTTCTCCCTTCGGGAAGCGTGGCGCTTTCTC
ATAGCTCACGCTGTAGGTATCTCAGTTCGGTGTAGGTCGTTCGCTCCAAGCTGGGCTGTGTGCACGAACC
CCCCGTTCAGCCCGACCGCTGCGCCTTATCCGGTAACTATCGTCTTGAGTCCAACCCGGTAAGACACGAC
TTATCGCCACTGGCAGCAGCCACTGGTAACAGGATTAGCAGAGCGAGGTATGTAGGCGGTGCTACAGAGT
TCTTGAAGTGGTGGCCTAACTACGGCTACACTAGAAGAACAGTATTTGGTATCTGCGCTCTGCTGAAGCC
AGTTACCTTCGGAAAAAGAGTTGGTAGCTCTTGATCCGGCAAACAAACCACCGCTGGTAGCGGTGGTTTT
TTTGTTTGCAAGCAGCAGATTACGCGCAGAAAAAAAGGATCTCAAGAAGATCCTTTGATCTTTTCTACGG
GGTCTGACGCTCAGTGGAACGAAAACTCACGTTAAGGGATTTTGGTCATGAGATTATCAAAAAGGATCTT
CACCTAGATCCTTTTAAATTAAAAATGAAGTTTTAAATCAATCTAAAGTATATATGAGTAAACTTGGTCT
GACAGTTACCAATGCTTAATCAGTGAGGCACCTATCTCAGCGATCTGTCTATTTCGTTCATCCATAGTTG
CATTTAAATTTCCGAACTCTCCAAGGCCCTCGTCGGAAAATCTTCAAACCTTTCGTCCGATCCATCTTGC
AGGCTACCTCTCGAACGAACTATCGCAAGTCTCTTGGCCGGCCTTGCGCCTTGGCTATTGCTTGGCAGCG
CCTATCGCCAGGTATTACTCCAATCCCGAATATCCGAGATCGGGATCACCCGAGAGAAGTTCAACCTACA
TCCTCAATCCCGATCTATCCGAGATCCGAGGAATATCGAAATCGGGGCGCGCCTGGTGTACCGAGAACGA
TCCTCTCAGTGCGAGTCTCGACGATCCATATCGTTGCTTGGCAGTCAGCCAGTCGGAATCCAGCTTGGGA
CCCAGGAAGTCCAATCGTCAGATATTGTACTCAAGCCTGGTCACGGCAGCGTACCGATCTGTTTAAACCT
AGATATTGATAGTCTGATCGGTCAACGTATAATCGAGTCCTAGCTTTTGCAAACATCTATCAAGAGACAG
GATCAGCAGGAGGCTTTCGCATGAGTATTCAACATTTCCGTGTCGCCCTTATTCCCTTTTTTGCGGCATT
TTGCCTTCCTGTTTTTGCTCACCCAGAAACGCTGGTGAAAGTAAAAGATGCTGAAGATCAGTTGGGTGCG
CGAGTGGGTTACATCGAACTGGATCTCAACAGCGGTAAGATCCTTGAGAGTTTTCGCCCCGAAGAACGCT
TTCCAATGATGAGCACTTTTAAAGTTCTGCTATGTGGCGCGGTATTATCCCGTATTGACGCCGGGCAAGA
GCAACTCGGTCGCCGCATACACTATTCTCAGAATGACTTGGTTGAGTATTCACCAGTCACAGAAAAGCAT
CTTACGGATGGCATGACAGTAAGAGAATTATGCAGTGCTGCCATAACCATGAGTGATAACACTGCGGCCA
ACTTACTTCTGACAACGATTGGAGGACCGAAGGAGCTAACCGCTTTTTTGCACAACATGGGGGATCATGT
AACTCGCCTTGATCGTTGGGAACCGGAGCTGAATGAAGCCATACCAAACGACGAGCGTGACACCACGATG
CCTGTAGCAATGGCAACAACCTTGCGTAAACTATTAACTGGCGAACTACTTACTCTAGCTTCCCGGCAAC
AGTTGATAGACTGGATGGAGGCGGATAAAGTTGCAGGACCACTTCTGCGCTCGGCCCTTCCGGCTGGCTG
GTTTATTGCTGATAAATCTGGAGCCGGTGAGCGTGGGTCTCGCGGTATCATTGCAGCACTGGGGCCAGAT
GGTAAGCCCTCCCGTATCGTAGTTATCTACACGACGGGGAGTCAGGCAACTATGGATGAACGAAATAGAC
AGATCGCTGAGATAGGTGCCTCACTGATTAAGCATTGGTAACCGATTCTAGGTGCATTGGCGCAGAAAAA
AATGCCTGATGCGACGCTGCGCGTCTTATACTCCCACATATGCCAGATTCAGCAACGGATACGGCTTCCC
CAACTTGCCCACTTCCATACGTGTCCTCCTTACCAGAAATTTATCCTTAAGATCCCGAATCGTTTAAACT
CGACTCTGGCTCTATCGAATCTCCGTCGTTTCGAGCTTACGCGAACAGCCGTGGCGCTCATTTGCTCGTC
GGGCATCGAATCTCGTCAGCTATCGTCAGCTTACCTTTTTGGCAGCGATCGCGGCTCCCGACATCTTGGA
CCATTAGCTCCACAGGTATCTTCTTCCCTCTAGTGGTCATAACAGCAGCTTCAGCTACCTCTCAATTCAA
AAAACCCCTCAAGACCCGTTTAGAGGCCCCAAGGGGTTATGCTATCAATCGTTGCGTTACACACACAAAA
AACCAACACACATCCATCTTCGATGGATAGCGATTTTATTATCTAACTGCTGATCGAGTGTAGCCAGATC
TAGTAATCAATTACGGGGTCATTAGTTCATAGCCCATATATGGAGTTCCGCGTTACATAACTTACGGTAA
ATGGCCCGCCTGGCTGACCGCCCAACGACCCCCGCCCATTGACGTCAATAATGACGTATGTTCCCATAGT
AACGCCAATAGGGACTTTCCATTGACGTCAATGGGTGGAGTATTTACGGTAAACTGCCCACTTGGCAGTA
CATCAAGTGTATCATATGCCAAGTACGCCCCCTATTGACGTCAATGACGGTAAATGGCCCGCCTGGCATT
ATGCCCAGTACATGACCTTATGGGACTTTCCTACTTGGCAGTACATCTACGTATTAGTCATCGCTATTAC
CATGCTGATGCGGTTTTGGCAGTACATCAATGGGCGTGGATAGCGGTTTGACTCACGGGGATTTCCAAGT
CTCCACCCCATTGACGTCAATGGGAGTTTGTTTTGGCACCAAAATCAACGGGACTTTCCAAAATGTCGTA
ACAACTCCGCCCCATTGACGCAAATGGGCGGTAGGCGTGTACGGTGGGAGGTCTATATAAGCAGAGCTGG
TTTAGTGAACCGTCAGATCGCCTGGAGACGCCATCCACGCTGTTTTGACCTCCATAGAAGACACCGGGAC
CGATCCAGCCTCCCCTCGAAGCTTACATGTGGTACCGAGCTCGGATCCTGAGAACTTCAGGGTGAGTCTA
TGGGACCCTTGATGTTTTCTTTCCCCTTCTTTTCTATGGTTAAGTTCATGTCATAGGAAGGGGAGAAGTA
ACAGGGTACACATATTGACCAAATCAGGGTAATTTTGCATTTGTAATTTTAAAAAATGCTTTCTTCTTTT
AATATACTTTTTTGTTTATCTTATTTCTAATACTTTCCCTAATCTCTTTCTTTCAGGGCAATAATGATAC
AATGTATCATGCCTCTTTGCACCATTCTAAAGAATAACAGTGATAATTTCTGGGTTAAGGCAATAGCAAT
ATTTCTGCATATAAATATTTCTGCATATAAATTGTAACTGATGTAAGAGGTTTCATATTGCTAATAGCAG
CTACAATCCAGCTACCATTCTGCTTTTATTTTATGGTTGGGATAAGGCTGGATTATTCTGAGTCCAAGCT
AGGCCCTTTTGCTAATCATGTTCATACCTCTTATCTTCCTCCCACAGCTCCTGGGCAACGTGCTGGTCTG
TGTGCTGGCCCATCACTTTGGCAAAGGCGGCCGCCATGTTTGTGTTCCTCGTTCTCCTGCCCCTCGTTTC
TTCCCAATGCGTGAACCTCACAACTAGAACGCAGCTCCCACCCGCTTACACGAACTCTTTTACTCGTGGA
GTATACTATCCCGATAAAGTCTTTAGGTCCAGTGTCCTTCATTCTACTCAAGACCTTTTCCTGCCATTCT
TCTCAAATGTCACCTGGTTCCATGCTATCCACGTTTCTGGCACCAACGGAACTAAACGATTTGATAATCC
CGTCTTGCCATTTAACGATGGCGTATACTTTGCCTCAACGGAGAAGTCCAACATTATCCGGGGATGGATA
TTTGGCACCACCCTGGACTCCAAGACACAGTCTCTCCTCATTGTGAACAACGCCACCAATGTCGTCATCA
AAGTCTGTGAATTTCAATTTTGTAACGATCCCTTTCTCGGGGTTTATTATCATAAGAATAACAAGTCTTG
GATGGAGTCAGAGTTCCGCGTTTACAGTTCCGCTAACAACTGTACTTTTGAGTACGTTTCCCAACCATTT
CTCATGGATCTTGAAGGGAAGCAAGGCAACTTCAAGAATCTCCGCGAATTTGTGTTTAAGAATATAGACG
GCTACTTCAAAATTTATAGCAAGCATACCCCGATAAATCTGGTTCGGGATCTCCCTCAAGGCTTCTCCGC
GTTGGAACCCCTCGTGGACTTGCCGATTGGCATCAACATCACCCGGTTCCAAACCCTTCTTGCCCTTCAT
CGAAGCTACCTCACGCCTGGCGACAGTAGTAGTGGTTGGACAGCGGGCGCAGCAGCCTACTATGTGGGAT
ATTTGCAACCACGCACCTTTCTTCTCAAATATAACGAAAACGGAACAATTACCGATGCCGTAGACTGTGC
CCTCGATCCCCTGTCCGAAACTAAATGCACACTCAAGTCCTTCACAGTTGAGAAAGGCATATACCAAACC
AGTAACTTCCGCGTCCAACCCACCGAATCCATTGTTCGATTCCCTAACATCACCAATTTGTGTCCTTTCG
GTGAAGTATTTAATGCCACTCGATTTGCATCAGTTTATGCCTGGAATCGCAAGCGAATATCAAATTGTGT
TGCAGATTATAGTGTCCTGTATAATAGCGCATCATTCAGCACTTTTAAGTGTTATGGGGTCAGCCCTACG
AAATTGAATGACTTGTGTTTTACCAACGTTTACGCAGATTCTTTCGTCATACGCGGCGACGAAGTCCGAC
AGATTGCACCGGGGCAAACCGGAAAGATAGCAGACTATAATTATAAGTTGCCGGATGACTTCACCGGCTG
CGTTATAGCATGGAACTCCAATAATCTCGATTCAAAAGTCAGCGGCAACTATAATTATCTTTACCGCCTG
TTTCGCAAGTCAAATCTGAAGCCCTTTGAACGTGACATCTCCACCGAAATTTATCAAGCTGGCAGCACCC
CATGTAATGGAGTGGAAGGGTTTAACTGTTATTTTCCCCTTCAATCATACGGATTTCAACCAACAAATGG
GGTGGGCTATCAACCATATCGGGTGGTAGTCTTGAGCTTTGAGCTGCTCCACGCACCGGCTACAGTTTGC
GGACCGAAGAAAAGCACTAACCTGGTGAAGAATAAATGTGTGAACTTCAACTTTAATGGGCTCACCGGAA
CAGGGGTGCTGACAGAATCAAACAAGAAATTTCTCCCTTTTCAACAATTTGGTAGAGACATTGCCGATAC
CACAGATGCCGTCCGCGATCCGCAAACACTGGAAATCCTCGATATAACACCCTGTAGCTTCGGCGGGGTC
AGCGTGATAACTCCCGGAACGAACACATCCAACCAAGTGGCTGTCCTGTATCAAGATGTCAACTGTACCG
AAGTCCCTGTGGCGATACACGCCGACCAACTGACACCCACCTGGAGAGTCTACTCAACAGGTTCCAATGT
CTTTCAAACTAGAGCGGGTTGTCTCATTGGCGCTGAGCATGTCAATAATTCATACGAATGTGATATTCCT
ATTGGGGCAGGAATCTGTGCGTCTTATCAAACTCAAACGAACTCACCACGGCGCGCTCGCTCAGTAGCCA
GCCAGTCCATAATCGCCTATACCATGAGTCTCGGGGCTGAGAACTCCGTGGCTTATTCAAACAATTCCAT
CGCAATCCCAACTAACTTTACCATTAGCGTTACCACGGAAATCTTGCCCGTCAGCATGACTAAGACGAGC
GTAGACTGTACGATGTATATCTGTGGGGATTCCACCGAGTGTAGCAACCTCTTGCTTCAATACGGGTCTT
TCTGTACTCAACTCAACCGAGCATTGACCGGAATTGCGGTCGAACAAGACAAGAATACCCAAGAGGTGTT
CGCACAAGTAAAGCAAATATACAAAACGCCGCCAATCAAAGATTTTGGCGGGTTTAATTTTAGCCAAATA
CTGCCAGACCCATCTAAGCCTTCAAAACGCAGCTTTATCGAGGATCTGCTGTTCAACAAAGTTACGTTGG
CTGACGCGGGTTTCATTAAGCAGTATGGGGATTGTTTGGGAGACATTGCGGCCCGCGACCTTATCTGTGC
TCAAAAATTCAATGGGTTGACAGTTCTGCCCCCTCTGCTCACTGATGAGATGATTGCACAGTATACATCA
GCATTGTTGGCAGGAACCATTACATCCGGCTGGACTTTTGGCGCGGGTGCGGCCCTTCAAATACCTTTCG
CTATGCAAATGGCTTACAGATTCAATGGGATTGGTGTCACGCAAAATGTATTGTATGAAAATCAGAAGCT
GATCGCTAATCAATTTAACAGCGCGATTGGCAAGATCCAAGATTCACTGTCAAGCACAGCGTCCGCCCTC
GGCAAACTCCAAGATGTTGTGAATCAAAACGCCCAGGCCCTGAATACCCTCGTGAAGCAACTGAGTTCTA
ACTTCGGCGCAATCTCCAGCGTCCTCAACGACATATTGTCCAGACTTGATAAGGTGGAAGCCGAGGTGCA
AATTGATCGGCTCATCACAGGCAGGCTCCAGTCACTCCAAACTTATGTGACACAACAGTTGATCCGGGCT
GCTGAGATACGAGCAAGCGCCAACCTGGCCGCCACTAAAATGTCAGAGTGCGTGCTCGGGCAGTCCAAAC
GGGTTGACTTTTGTGGCAAGGGCTATCACTTGATGTCCTTCCCCCAATCCGCCCCACATGGAGTGGTCTT
TCTCCACGTCACTTATGTCCCTGCTCAAGAGAAGAACTTTACGACAGCTCCAGCAATCTGTCACGATGGC
AAAGCGCACTTTCCCAGGGAAGGCGTTTTCGTCAGTAATGGCACGCATTGGTTTGTGACCCAAAGGAATT
TCTATGAACCCCAAATCATAACCACTGACAATACATTTGTCTCAGGCAACTGTGATGTGGTCATTGGGAT
CGTGAACAACACGGTATATGATCCCCTGCAACCCGAGTTGGATAGCTTCAAAGAGGAATTGGATAAATAC
TTTAAGAATCATACTTCACCCGATGTTGATCTCGGGGACATATCAGGAATAAATGCAAGTGTCGTCAACA
TTCAGAAAGAGATTGATCGCCTTAATGAGGTCGCCAAGAACTTGAATGAATCTTTGATCGACTTGCAAGA
ACTGGGCAAATACGAACAATATATTAAATGGC
Features (pLannotate 1.2.2; 21 found; start..end, strand, type, name):
    202..790     +  misc_feature   WPRE: woodchuck hepatitis virus posttranscriptional regulatory element
    843..964     -  polyA_signal   SV40 poly(A) signal: SV40 polyadenylation signal
    987..1056    -  CDS            large T antigen (fragment): large T antigen from SV40 (simian virus 40)
   1079..1125    +  terminator     T7 terminator: transcription terminator for bacteriophage T7 RNA polymerase
   1155..1291    +  terminator     rrnG terminator: transcription terminator from the E. coli ribosomal RNA rrnG operon (Albrechtsen et al., 1991)
   1336..1407    +  misc_feature   3' β-globin insulator: insulator downstream of the human β-globin locus (Farrell et al., 2002)
   1452..1648    +  promoter       SV40 promoter: SV40 early promoter
   1662..2453    +  CDS            neo: KKA2_KLEPN - Also known as kan, nptII. Experimental evidence at protein level: Swiss-Prot protein existence level 1. Resistance to kanamycin, neomycin, paromomycin, ribostamycin, butirosin and gentamicin B. From Klebsiella pneumoniae.
   2467..2691    +  polyA_signal   bGH poly(A) signal: bovine growth hormone polyadenylation signal
   2887..3475    -  rep_origin     ori: high-copy-number ColE1/pMB1/pBR322/pUC origin of replication
   3647..3711    -  CDS            bla(M) (fragment): β-lactamase lacking the signal sequence; bla(M); allows cytosolic expression of β-lactamase
   4221..5081    +  CDS            AmpR: β-lactamase; bla; confers resistance to ampicillin, carbenicillin, and related antibiotics
   5094..5230    +  terminator     rrnG terminator: transcription terminator from the E. coli ribosomal RNA rrnG operon (Albrechtsen et al., 1991)
   5382..5453    +  misc_feature   5' β-globin insulator: insulator upstream of the human β-globin locus (Farrell et al., 2002)
   5458..5504    -  terminator     T7 terminator: transcription terminator for bacteriophage T7 RNA polymerase
   5522..5570    -  polyA_signal   poly(A) signal: synthetic polyadenylation signal
   5651..5954    +  enhancer       CMV enhancer: human cytomegalovirus immediate early enhancer
   6027..6044    -  promoter       CMV promoter (fragment): human cytomegalovirus (CMV) immediate early promoter
   6107..6158    +  promoter       CMVd2 promoter: truncated human cytomegalovirus (CMV) immediate early promoter that yields moderately reduced expression relative to the full-length promoter
   6292..6767    +  intron         β-globin intron: internally truncated intron from human β-globin
   6826..128     +  CDS            S (across the origin): SPIKE_SARS2 - Experimental evidence at protein level: Swiss-Prot protein existence level 1. [Spike glycoprotein]: May down-regulate host tetherin (BST2) by lysosomal degradation, thereby counteracting its antiviral activity. From Severe acute respiratory syndrome coronavirus 2 (2019-nCoV) (SARS-CoV-2).
