[The description below was written by a language model from this plasmid's Addgene catalogue record and pLannotate feature annotations shown in this document.]
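Description:
pTwist-SARS-CoV-2 Spike-deltaC18 G446S (AGC) is a mammalian expression plasmid of about 10.5 kb built on the Twist pTwist-CMV-BetaGlobin-WPRE-Neo backbone. It encodes the SARS-CoV-2 spike glycoprotein carrying the single substitution G446S; the "(AGC)" in the name presumably denotes the serine codon used, although the record does not say so. The "deltaC18" designation indicates removal of the last 18 residues of the cytoplasmic tail, a truncation commonly used to improve spike incorporation into pseudotyped particles. In bacteria the plasmid replicates from a high-copy ColE1/pUC-type origin and is selected with ampicillin through the AmpR β-lactamase gene.

The spike open reading frame, which spans the numbering origin of the circular sequence, lies downstream of a CMV enhancer, CMV promoter elements and a truncated human β-globin intron. It is followed by a WPRE to boost transcript stability and expression, and by an SV40 polyadenylation signal. The catalogue lists the promoter as CAG, whereas the backbone name and the annotated features point to a CMV enhancer/promoter with a β-globin intron, so the two descriptions do not fully agree. A separate SV40 early promoter–neo–bGH poly(A) cassette would allow G418 selection in mammalian cells. Short β-globin insulator elements, along with T7 and rrnG terminators, flank the units and help isolate them transcriptionally.

The stated purpose is to supply spike G446S for pseudovirus production. The associated study concerns SARS-CoV-2 evolution and escape from mRNA vaccine-induced humoral immunity, which suggests the pseudoviruses serve to test the effect of this mutation on antibody neutralization.
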