Addgene plasmid #212558: pTwist-SARS-CoV-2 Spike-deltaC18 G446S (AGC)
Purpose: Encodes SARS-CoV-2 spike G446S for pseudovirus production
Depositing lab: Alejandro Balazs. Depositing organization: Massachusetts General Hospital. Publication: Ongoing evolution of SARS-CoV-2 drives escape from mRNA vaccine-induced humoral immunity. Roederer AL, Cao Y, Denis KS, Sheehan ML, Li CJ, Lam EC, Gregory DJ, Poznansky MC, Iafrate AJ, Canaday DH, Gravenstein S, Garcia-Beltran WF, Balazs AB. medRxiv [Preprint]. 2024 Mar 7:2024.03.05.24303815. doi: 10.1101/2024.03.05.24303815. PubMed 38496628.
Backbone
  Vector backbone: pTwist-CMV-BetaGlobin-WPRE-Neo
  Backbone manufacturer: Twist
  Vector type: Mammalian Expression
Growth in bacteria
  Bacterial resistance: Ampicillin, 100 μg/mL
  Growth temperature: 37°C
  Growth strain: NEB Stable
  Copy number: High Copy
Gene/Insert
  Gene/Insert name: SARS-CoV-2 Spike G446S
  Species: Severe acute respiratory syndrome coronavirus 2
  Mutation: G446S
  Entrez Gene: S (a.k.a. GU280_gp02, spike glycoprotein)
  Promoter: CAG
  Cloning method: Ligation Independent Cloning
Terms and licenses: Academic/Nonprofit Terms; Industry Terms: Not Available to Industry
Depositor comments: Please visit https://www.medrxiv.org/content/10.1101/2024.03.05.24303815v1 for medRxiv preprint.
How to cite: pTwist-SARS-CoV-2 Spike-deltaC18 G446S (AGC) was a gift from Alejandro Balazs (Addgene plasmid # 212558 ; http://n2t.net/addgene:212558 ; RRID:Addgene_212558)
